>Addgene plasmid #97102 | Tol2-lyzC-microRNA 7a-2-Dendra2 | addgene full sequence | sequence record 182572 | Addgene NGS Result
GTTATTGTCAGTTTATTGCACACTGGGTTGCATTAAGCTGCAGTTTTTTCACAACAGTTTTCCACATTGT
AACAGTCAGTCTCCAAATTATTCCATCAGTCCTCAAATTTAGTCATTTGAGGCCATGAAAACACTTAAAA
CTACATGAAGGTAGTTTGGCATTAGGTTTTAGACTTGTTCTTGTTTGGCATATTGCAACCTGTGTAAAAA
TGATTTGATTTTTATTTTTTTTTTTTTTTTTTCAGAAAGAAACGGTCCAAAAAGAGTTATGTGAACATTT
ATCCATGTGTTTAATGTTTTTTAAATTAAAAAAAAACATTTTTATTAAACCACTTGTGACTAAACCTTTT
TTAGTTATTCTATTTTGTGACGAGTCTGAATGGCCAAAGTACTCTTGAATCCAAAATCTTTATAGTAAAA
TGTTTAATCTTACTTGCAGTGTTGGGTATAATTTGTAACAAAGTTGAATTCCATATCTGCTGAGTGAAAA
AGTAAAGTAAGAGATTGCTGTAAATATTTAGGTTATTTATTTATTAATACAATATAGAAAGTAACAAAAC
ACAATGTAAAAAATCAATAAAGAAAGTAAATATTAAAAGTAATGATAAACTAATGATGTAAACAATATTA
GCAACAAAGTTTGTACAATTCAGGGAGGGTAAAGAATTTCACCTAATAGTCAAACTCTGTATTAAATAAT
ATAAAATCTTTGTTCTTAGTCTGAAGAGGAGACTGTGAGAGAAAGCTTACTGGTTGTTAAATTAGAAAAT
TTGTAACTTGCAGATTAAAATGATTTAAATAATTTTATAAAGGCCATGTTTGAAACAAATGTAAAAACAT
AATAAATGTTAAGAATTTCAGATATTGAGATTTTACAATTTAAAAAAAGCAATAAAGTAATAGCAGAGAC
CTACACTCTTAAAGTAAATTACCCAACTCTGCTTACTAGTAACTTTTGGAATAGTTACTAGTATCCATTG
AACAAATACTAGAATCTAATTAAATTGTGTGAGTGTCCAATGAAAAGATTCTTGTATTTAAAACAGTACC
AGTATCTATATATGTACAAAATTTAGTGCTAGCAAAATGCAAATAAATACTACTGCATATAATGGATTGC
ATTGTAAATCGACTCGCCATAATACATTTATTTCCTATTTTTACTTTTAACAAAAAATAAGTTCACTGAG
TATTTCATGTCATTAAATCGCATTAAACCTCTTGCATGCTTTATGTACACTAGTGCAGTTCGCTAAATGA
CCACCGGTGTCACTAATAACACGATCGTTTCTGAATTCTGCATTAAACGCCATTTATACGTTGCTCTTAT
TAGTAAACAATTTCTCCATCATGAGCTCGACCAGTATTGCATATTTCATCCTCTTAAATCCAGAGTTGTT
TCTTTTAATCACTTTCTCTTCATGATAAAAGCAGTTTTTGGTTTTCAGAAGTTTACAACAAACCCAGTCA
GTTATTGCCTCAGCAAACACTGGAGCAACTGCACACTTGTGAAAAGCTTCTTGCGAAACACAAACCTTTC
TCTGGACTTATAAATAAAGGCATTCAGCAGCTCCACCATACACCTCCACTGGTCTTGATAAAGCAGATAT
CAGCAGTGATACAGGTACCGCCACCATGGATGAGGAAATCGCTGCCCTGGTCGTTGACAACGGCTCCGGT
ATGTGCAAAGCCGGTTTTGCTGGAGATGATGCCCCTCGTGCTGTTTTCCCCTCCATTGTTGGACGACCCA
GACATCAGGTACATTTAATAAACCATCCTAATAACATGTTAATCATATTGAACCACATTAAACTCTCATT
TGTGCATTTTACATCTTTTAAAACCGATTTATATTCGTTTTTAGATAATGAAGTTTATTAAAGTGTTAAT
TCACAGCTTTATTGCTTGTTTTGAGAATCTGCTTGCATAAGTGATTTTTAAACTTGATCTGATTTTCGTT
TGTTTCGAAGTTCTTCAGCTTTGAAAGTCAGATCTTCAATTCACAGCCATGCCATAGTTTTAGGATACAG
TATAAGTAGACGAATTGGGATGCATCGTAGATTTTATGCTGTGTTTGTTATGGTTTTTCAGTGGTAGAGA
TTTTCAGAGTATTATTAGGGTTATAGTCAGTGTCAGGTTTATTTATCGTCAGCGTGATGGGCAAAAAACA
GCTGGCAGTACGGGCTTGACATCAAGTTGCGTGCTGGGAGGCTGCTTCCACATATTTTGGGCATTATGGA
AGACTAGTGATTTTGTTGTTGTGACGTCATCAGTACTGACAACAAGTCACAGTCTGCCTCAGTGACCAGA
ATCCACTCGTCATGCACTTTTTCATCCAGCAACAAAGATGACATTGTGCCTATATGTAGTCTGAGATGTT
AAAAGGTTTAAATATTTCTATAACAATATTCCATCACATTCTGGGAGCAAGCCAACTGCTGTTACTCTCG
CCCAGAAATCTGCGCCAACATGGACACACCCAGTGGAGCAAGCCATCTGATTTTCATGGTCAGATTGTAA
AGAAGCAATTACTCTTGGACAGTTTAAGCAGAAAAGCCACCAAGTCAAGTCACTGGTCATATGATGAACT
CGAAGATCTAATAAAAGTTAATTTAAGCGTTCATTACAATAAATTCAAGTGAATCTGTTTTAAGCTAGCC
TTTAACGTTTTTAAATTCCTTCAAACAAATTAGTTCCTCTTTGCAGTTCCTCATTTCTCGGTGAGCTGGT
GCTTTAATCCCTTTACTTTTTCTTCCTCTAGGGAGTGATGGTTGGCATGGGACGAATTAATTCCTGCAGC
CCGGGGGTACCGGTCGCCACCATGAACACCCCGGGAATTAACCTGATCAAGGAGGACATGCGCGTGAAGG
TGCACATGGAGGGCAACGTGAACGGCCACGCCTTCGTGATCGAGGGCGAGGGCAAGGGCAAGCCCTACGA
GGGCACCCAGACCGCCAACCTGACCGTGAAGGAGGGCGCCCCCCTGCCCTTCAGCTACGACATCCTGACC
ACCGCCGTGCACTACGGCAACCGGGTGTTCACCAAGTACCCCGAGGACATCCCCGACTACTTCAAGCAGA
GCTTCCCCGAGGGCTACAGCTGGGAGCGCACCATGACCTTCGAGGACAAGGGCATCTGCACCATCCGCAG
CGACATCAGCCTGGAGGGCGACTGCTTCTTCCAGAACGTGCGCTTCAAGGGCACCAACTTCCCCCCCAAC
GGCCCCGTGATGCAGAAGAAAACCCTGAAGTGGGAGCCCAGCACCGAGAAGCTGCACGTGCGCGACGGCC
TGCTGGTGGGCAACATCAACATGGCCCTGCTGCTGGAGGGCGGCGGCCACTACCTGTGCGACTTCAAGAC
CACCTACAAGGCCAAGAAGGTGGTGCAGCTGCCCGACGCCCACTTCGTGGACCACCGCATCGAGATCCTG
GGCAACGACAGCGACTACAACAAGGTGAAGCTGTACGAGCACGCCGTGGCCCGCTACAGCCCCCTGCCCA
GCCAGGTGTGGTAATCTAGATCATAATCAGCCATACCACATTTGTAGAGGTTTTACTTGCTTTAAAAAAC
CTCCCACACCTCCCCCTGAACCTGAAACATAAAATGAATGCAATTGTTGTTGTTAACTTGTTTATTGCAG
CTTATAATGGTTACAAATAAAGCAATAGCATCACAAATTTCACAAATAAAGCATTTTTTTCACTGCATTC
TAGTTGTGGTTTGTCCAAACTCATCAATGTATCTTAAGGCGTAAATTGTAAGCGTTAATATTTTGTTAAA
ATTCGCGTTAAATTTTTGTTAAATCAGCTCATTTTTTAACCAATAGGCCGAAATCGGCGGATCCTGCGGC
CGCAAGGGAAAATAGAATGAAGTGATCTCCAAAAAATAAGTACTTTTTGACTGTAAATAAAATTGTAAGG
AGTAAAAAGTACTTTTTTTTCTAAAAAAATGTAATTAAGTAAAAGTAAAAGTATTGATTTTTAATTGTAC
TCAAGTAAAGTAAAAATCCCCAAAAATAATACTTAAGTACAGTAATCAAGTAAAATTACTCAAGTACTTT
ACACCTCTGGTTCTTGACCCCCTACCTTCAGCAAGCCCAGCAGATCCACTAGATCTTTTGTTCCCTTTAG
TGAGGGTTAATTGCGCGCTTGGCGTAATCATGGTCATAGCTGTTTCCTGTGTGAAATTGTTATCCGCTCA
CAATTCCACACAACATACGAGCCGGAAGCATAAAGTGTAAAGCCTGGGGTGCCTAATGAGTGAGCTAACT
CACATTAATTGCGTTGCGCTCACTGCCCGCTTTCCAGTCGGGAAACCTGTCGTGCCAGCTGCATTAATGA
ATCGGCCAACGCGCGGGGAGAGGCGGTTTGCGTATTGGGCGCTCTTCCGCTTCCTCGCTCACTGACTCGC
TGCGCTCGGTCGTTCGGCTGCGGCGAGCGGTATCAGCTCACTCAAAGGCGGTAATACGGTTATCCACAGA
ATCAGGGGATAACGCAGGAAAGAACATGTGAGCAAAAGGCCAGCAAAAGGCCAGGAACCGTAAAAAGGCC
GCGTTGCTGGCGTTTTTCCATAGGCTCCGCCCCCCTGACGAGCATCACAAAAATCGACGCTCAAGTCAGA
GGTGGCGAAACCCGACAGGACTATAAAGATACCAGGCGTTTCCCCCTGGAAGCTCCCTCGTGCGCTCTCC
TGTTCCGACCCTGCCGCTTACCGGATACCTGTCCGCCTTTCTCCCTTCGGGAAGCGTGGCGCTTTCTCAT
AGCTCACGCTGTAGGTATCTCAGTTCGGTGTAGGTCGTTCGCTCCAAGCTGGGCTGTGTGCACGAACCCC
CCGTTCAGCCCGACCGCTGCGCCTTATCCGGTAACTATCGTCTTGAGTCCAACCCGGTAAGACACGACTT
ATCGCCACTGGCAGCAGCCACTGGTAACAGGATTAGCAGAGCGAGGTATGTAGGCGGTGCTACAGAGTTC
TTGAAGTGGTGGCCTAACTACGGCTACACTAGAAGAACAGTATTTGGTATCTGCGCTCTGCTGAAGCCAG
TTACCTTCGGAAAAAGAGTTGGTAGCTCTTGATCCGGCAAACAAACCACCGCTGGTAGCGGTGGTTTTTT
TGTTTGCAAGCAGCAGATTACGCGCAGAAAAAAAGGATCTCAAGAAGATCCTTTGATCTTTTCTACGGGG
TCTGACGCTCAGTGGAACGAAAACTCACGTTAAGGGATTTTGGTCATGAGATTATCAAAAAGGATCTTCA
CCTAGATCCTTTTAAATTAAAAATGAAGTTTTAAATCAATCTAAAGTATATATGAGTAAACTTGGTCTGA
CAGTTACCAATGCTTAATCAGTGAGGCACCTATCTCAGCGATCTGTCTATTTCGTTCATCCATAGTTGCC
TGACTCCCCGTCGTGTAGATAACTACGATACGGGAGGGCTTACCATCTGGCCCCAGTGCTGCAATGATAC
CGCGAGACCCACGCTCACCGGCTCCAGATTTATCAGCAATAAACCAGCCAGCCGGAAGGGCCGAGCGCAG
AAGTGGTCCTGCAACTTTATCCGCCTCCATCCAGTCTATTAATTGTTGCCGGGAAGCTAGAGTAAGTAGT
TCGCCAGTTAATAGTTTGCGCAACGTTGTTGCCATTGCTACAGGCATCGTGGTGTCACGCTCGTCGTTTG
GTATGGCTTCATTCAGCTCCGGTTCCCAACGATCAAGGCGAGTTACATGATCCCCCATGTTGTGCAAAAA
AGCGGTTAGCTCCTTCGGTCCTCCGATCGTTGTCAGAAGTAAGTTGGCCGCAGTGTTATCACTCATGGTT
ATGGCAGCACTGCATAATTCTCTTACTGTCATGCCATCCGTAAGATGCTTTTCTGTGACTGGTGAGTACT
CAACCAAGTCATTCTGAGAATAGTGTATGCGGCGACCGAGTTGCTCTTGCCCGGCGTCAATACGGGATAA
TACCGCGCCACATAGCAGAACTTTAAAAGTGCTCATCATTGGAAAACGTTCTTCGGGGCGAAAACTCTCA
AGGATCTTACCGCTGTTGAGATCCAGTTCGATGTAACCCACTCGTGCACCCAACTGATCTTCAGCATCTT
TTACTTTCACCAGCGTTTCTGGGTGAGCAAAAACAGGAAGGCAAAATGCCGCAAAAAAGGGAATAAGGGC
GACACGGAAATGTTGAATACTCATACTCTTCCTTTTTCAATATTATTGAAGCATTTATCAGGGTTATTGT
CTCATGAGCGGATACATATTTGAATGTATTTAGAAAAATAAACAAATAGGGGTTCCGCGCACATTTCCCC
GAAAAGTGCCACCTAAATTGTAAGCGTTAATATTTTGTTAAAATTCGCGTTAAATTTTTGTTAAATCAGC
TCATTTTTTAACCAATAGGCCGAAATCGGCAAAATCCCTTATAAATCAAAAGAATAGACCGAGATAGGGT
[37 nt withheld, positions 6441-6477]
AAAGAACGTGGACTCCAACGTCAAAGG
[49 nt withheld, positions 6505-6553]
T
[91 nt withheld, positions 6555-6645]
CACAATGACGGCTACTACATGGTGCCATTCCTTCCTCTTTATAGGAATGGAGACTACCTCCTGTCCAACA
ATGCTCTTGGATACGAGTACGCCTACCTGTTGGACCCAGGTCATTGCACAACACCAGAAATGCCCTCTGA
TCTGCAAAAGACGTGAATATCTGTTCAGACACCCATATCCACTCTGTTCCACACAGGTCAGAGGTTTGTC
CAGGAGTTCTTGACAGAGGTGTAAAAAGTACTCAAAAATTTTACTCAAGTGAAAGTACAAGTACTTAGGG
AAAATTTTACTCAATTAAAAGTAAAAGTATCTGGCTAGAATCTTACTTGAGTAAAAGTAAAAAAGTACTC
CATTAAAATTGTACTTGAGTATTAAGGAAGTAAAAGGCTAGCAAGATCTGCTCGAGATACATTTGATTAG
AAGAGTTTGACTTGGGTTGATTATAGCAAATAGTGGAACACAAACAGATTTTGAAATATTCTTGCAAATT
TATTTATTAAATCCATTCAAATATTGTCATTTTTTGTACTGTGTAATTTATATTGATTTGCTCATACAAT
ATTTACATTTCGCTTAAACAATACACTATTATTTATATTTAAAAATAGCTATATATAAATCAAATGTATA
GCTCTTTTTTACACAATTAATCAAAGCTAAAATATTTGTCACACAAATACAGTAAGCCACTTCACAATGA
TATCTTCAAAATCTGTGCTTGACTGAATCATTTCATTTATTGTTTTGTAATTCACATTATACCTTACGTT
CTCCAGGCACAGTTTGAATTGTTGATAAATGAAGATAATACATCTGATTTAATTAGTCTCCTTTGTTTAT
AATAACTTTAATCTAATTTGATAGTAATAATTCCAGCAATACATCCATTACAATAAAAATCGCTTTTTTA
TTTTGCACATTAGTTTGCCGGTATTTGTTTAAAGTTTCACCATACTTTTAAATCATGTGCTATTTGAAAA
GGGCTGTTATGACTGGAATTAAATGTTTTTTTTTATATCAGTGTTTTAGATTGAAGTACAATATTTATAG
GTAAAATTCACCAGCATATGCTTAAAGATAGCCATGCTCCAGGTCCTTGTGTCCTTCTAAGGTCTGTTTG
TGGTTTAAGCTGTTTGTTGACACACGCTTGTCATCTCCATTTTTCTGTGAA
Features (pLannotate 1.2.2; 17 found; start..end, strand, type, name):
   1636..1758    +  CDS            actba (fragment): ACTB1_DANRE - Also known as bact, bactin1, bactzf. Experimental evidence at protein level: Swiss-Prot protein existence level 1. Actin is a highly conserved protein that polymerizes to produce filaments that form cross-linked networks in the cytoplasm of cells. Actin exists in both monomeric (G-actin) and polymeric (F-actin) forms, both forms playing key functions, such as cell motility and contraction. In addition to their role in the cytoplasmic cytoskeleton, G- and F-actin also localize in the nucleus, and regulate gene transcription and motility and repair of damaged DNA. From Danio rerio
   2222..2312    +  ncRNA          mir-7: Accession: RF00053 - mir-7 microRNA precursor
   2789..2807    -  misc_feature   MCS (fragment): pBluescript multiple cloning site
   2822..3511    +  CDS            Dendra2: Dendra2 is a photoconvertible green fluorescent protein published in 2006, derived from Dendronephthya sp.. It has high acid sensitivity.
   3519..3602    +  CDS            large T antigen (fragment): large T antigen from SV40 (simian virus 40)
   3625..3746    +  polyA_signal   SV40 poly(A) signal: SV40 polyadenylation signal
   3753..3838    -  rep_origin     M13 ori (fragment): M13 bacteriophage origin of replication; arrow indicates direction of (+) strand synthesis
   4124..4142    -  promoter       T3 promoter: promoter for bacteriophage T3 RNA polymerase
   4187..4203    -  protein_bind   lac operator: The lac repressor binds to the lac operator to inhibit transcription in E. coli. This inhibition can be relieved by adding lactose or isopropyl-β-D-thiogalactopyranoside (IPTG). lac repressor encoded by lacI
   4211..4241    -  promoter       lac promoter: promoter for the E. coli lac operon
   4256..4277    -  protein_bind   CAP binding site: CAP binding activates transcription in the presence of cAMP. E. coli catabolite activator protein
   4290..4382    -  CDS            lacI (fragment): lac repressor; lacI; The lac repressor binds to the lac operator to inhibit transcription in E. coli. This inhibition can be relieved by adding lactose or isopropyl-β-D-thiogalactopyranoside (IPTG).
   4565..5153    -  rep_origin     ori: high-copy-number ColE1/pMB1/pBR322/pUC origin of replication
   5324..6184    -  CDS            AmpR: β-lactamase; bla; confers resistance to ampicillin, carbenicillin, and related antibiotics
   6185..6289    -  promoter       AmpR promoter: bla
   6315..6645    -  rep_origin     f1 ori (fragment) (sequence partly withheld): f1 bacteriophage origin of replication; arrow indicates direction of (+) strand synthesis
   6643..6870    +  CDS            tyr (fragment) (sequence partly withheld): TYRO_ORYLA - Also known as tyro. Experimental evidence at transcript level: Swiss-Prot protein existence level 2. This is a copper-containing oxidase that functions in the formation of pigments such as melanins and other polyphenolic compounds. From Oryzias latipes (Japanese rice fish) (Japanese killifish).
