[The description below was written by a language model from this plasmid's Addgene catalogue record and pLannotate feature annotations shown in this document.]
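Description:
Tol2-lyzC-microRNA 7a-2-Dendra2 is a 7.8 kb Tol2 transposon-based transgenesis plasmid for zebrafish, built to overexpress a microRNA together with the fluorescent reporter Dendra2. In bacteria it is maintained as a high-copy plasmid through a ColE1/pUC-type origin and selected with ampicillin via the β-lactamase gene and its native promoter. Remnants of a pBluescript-type backbone are also annotated, including a partial f1 origin, lac promoter/operator elements, a T3 promoter and a fragment of the multiple cloning site. A short match to medaka tyrosinase probably reflects sequence flanking the Tol2 element, which was originally isolated from that locus. The Tol2 arms themselves are not annotated in the feature table.

The payload reads in one direction. The name indicates the lyzC (lysozyme C) promoter, commonly used to drive neutrophil-restricted expression in zebrafish, but the feature table does not annotate it, and it presumably lies in the unannotated region upstream. Downstream are a short fragment of zebrafish β-actin (actba), a mir-7 precursor hairpin corresponding to zebrafish microRNA 7a-2, the full Dendra2 coding sequence, and an SV40 polyadenylation signal. The order of these features suggests that the microRNA precursor lies upstream of Dendra2 on the same transcript, possibly within actin-derived intronic sequence, so that the green, photoconvertible Dendra2 signal marks cells expressing the microRNA. The record does not spell this design out.

Tol2 vectors are normally integrated into the genome with the help of Tol2 transposase, giving transient mosaic or stable transgenic fish. The associated publication describes a phenotypic microRNA overexpression screen for regulators of neutrophil migration, which fits this construct's purpose.
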