Addgene plasmid #97102: Tol2-lyzC-microRNA 7a-2-Dendra2
Purpose: overexpression of microRNA and Dendra2 in Zebrafish
Depositing lab: Qing Deng. Depositing organization: Purdue University. Publication: Phenotypical microRNA screen reveals a noncanonical role of CDK2 in regulating neutrophil migration. Hsu AY, Wang D, Liu S, Lu J, Syahirah R, Bennin DA, Huttenlocher A, Umulis DM, Wan J, Deng Q. Proc Natl Acad Sci U S A. 2019 Aug 26. pii: 1905221116. doi: 10.1073/pnas.1905221116. PubMed 31451657.
Backbone
  Vector backbone: Tol2
  Vector type: Zebrafish
Growth in bacteria
  Bacterial resistance: Ampicillin, 100 μg/mL
  Growth temperature: 37°C
  Growth strain: DH5alpha
  Copy number: High Copy
Gene/Insert
  Gene/Insert name: microRNA 7a 2 Dendra2
  Species: D. rerio (zebrafish)
  Cloning method: Ligation Independent Cloning
Terms and licenses: Academic/Nonprofit Terms; Industry Terms: Not Available to Industry
How to cite: Tol2-lyzC-microRNA 7a-2-Dendra2 was a gift from Qing Deng (Addgene plasmid # 97102 ; http://n2t.net/addgene:97102 ; RRID:Addgene_97102)
